Addgene plasmid #210992: pHTN-HaloTag_WDR81:1-1941
Purpose: Mammalian expression of full-length human WDR81. N-terminal HaloTag.
Depositing lab: Cheryl Arrowsmith. Publication: A Target Class Ligandability Evaluation of WD40 Repeat-Containing Proteins. Ackloo S, Li F, Szewczyk M, Seitova A, Loppnau P, Zeng H, Xu J, Ahmad S, Arnautova YA, Baghaie AJ, Beldar S, Bolotokova A, Centrella PA, Chau I, Clark MA, Cuozzo JW, Dehghani-Tafti S, Disch JS, Dong A, Dumas A, Feng JA, Ghiabi P, Gibson E, Gilmer J, Goldman B, Green SR, Guie MA, Guilinger JP, Harms N, Herasymenko O, Houliston S, Hutchinson A, Kearnes S, Keefe AD, Kimani SW, Kramer T, Kutera M, Kwak HA, Lento C, Li Y, Liu J, Loup J, Machado RAC, Mulhern CJ, Perveen S, Righetto GL, Riley P, Shrestha S, Sigel EA, Silva M, Sintchak MD, Slakman BL, Taylor RD, Thompson J, Torng W, Underkoffler C, von Rechenberg M, Walsh RT, Watson I, Wilson DJ, Wolf E, Yadav M, Yazdi AK, Zhang J, Zhang Y, Santhakumar V, Edwards AM, Barsyte-Lovejoy D, Schapira M, Brown PJ, Halabelian L, Arrowsmith CH. J Med Chem. 2025 Jan 23;68(2):1092-1112. doi: 10.1021/acs.jmedchem.4c02010. Epub 2024 Nov 4. PubMed 39495097.
Backbone
  Vector backbone: pHTN-HaloTag
  Backbone manufacturer: Promega
  Vector type: Mammalian Expression
  Selectable markers: Neomycin (select with G418)
Growth in bacteria
  Bacterial resistance: Ampicillin, 100 μg/mL
  Growth temperature: 37°C
  Growth strain: DH5alpha
  Copy number: High Copy
Gene/Insert
  Gene/Insert name: WDR81:M1-A1941
  Species: H. sapiens (human)
  Insert size (bp): 5823
  Mutation: wild type
  Entrez Gene: WDR81 (a.k.a. CAMRQ2, HYC3, PPP1R166, SORF-2)
  Promoter: CMV
  Tag / fusion protein: HaloTag (N terminal on insert)
  Cloning method: Ligation Independent Cloning
  Sequencing primers: 5′ ACCTGATCGGCAGCGAGATC; 3′ CTTATCATGTCTGCTCGAAG
Resource information
  A portion of this plasmid was derived from a plasmid made by: Mammalian Gene Collection (BC114568)
Terms and licenses: Academic/Nonprofit Terms; Industry Terms: Not Available to Industry
Depositor comments: 5' Cloning Site: EcoR1 (not destroyed), 3' Cloning Site: Xba1 (not destroyed). N terminal tag: maeigtgfpfdphyvevlgermhyvdvgprdgtpvlflhgnptssyvwrniiphvapthrciapdligmgksdkpdlgyffddhvrfmdafiealgleevvlvihdwgsalgfhwakrnpervkgiafmefirpiptwdewpefaretfqafrttdvgrkliidqnvfiegtlpmgvvrpltevemdhyrepflnpvdreplwrfpnelpiagepanivalveeymdwlhqspvpkllfwgtpgvlippaeaarlakslpnckavdigpglnllqednpdligseiarwlstleisgepttedlyfqsdnaiasef.
How to cite: pHTN-HaloTag_WDR81:1-1941 was a gift from Cheryl Arrowsmith (Addgene plasmid # 210992 ; http://n2t.net/addgene:210992 ; RRID:Addgene_210992)
