[The description below was written by a language model from this plasmid's Addgene catalogue record and pLannotate feature annotations shown in this document.]
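Description:
pHTN-HaloTag_WDR81:1-1941 is a mammalian expression plasmid of about 12 kb built on Promega's pHTN-HaloTag backbone, designed to produce full-length, wild-type human WDR81 (residues M1 to A1941, a 5.8 kb coding sequence derived from a Mammalian Gene Collection clone) with an N-terminal HaloTag. It is propagated in E. coli as a high-copy plasmid through a ColE1/pUC-type origin with ampicillin selection (AmpR under its own bla promoter). A ColE1 cer site is also annotated, which helps keep the plasmid monomeric. For mammalian cells, a separate cassette places the neomycin phosphotransferase gene under the SV40 enhancer/early promoter with a synthetic polyadenylation signal, allowing G418 selection of stable transfectants.

The expression unit is driven by the CMV immediate-early enhancer and promoter, followed by a chimeric β-globin/immunoglobulin intron that typically improves transcript processing and expression. A T7 promoter just upstream of the open reading frame could also support in vitro transcription. The reading frame begins with HaloTag, a modified bacterial dehalogenase that bonds covalently to chloroalkane ligands. A TEV protease site in the linker allows the tag to be removed from WDR81. The insert was introduced by ligation-independent cloning between retained EcoRI and XbaI sites, and the transcript terminates at an SV40 poly(A) signal. The small annotated fragments (SET1, large T antigen, M13 ori, bom, tnpA) appear to be backbone remnants or incidental matches rather than functional parts.

WDR81 is a WD40-repeat protein that negatively regulates endosomal PI3K activity and endosome trafficking. The plasmid comes from a study evaluating the ligandability of WD40-repeat proteins. The HaloTag fusion is suited to fluorescent labelling, capture or pull-down of the protein from mammalian cells, though the record does not name a specific assay.
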