Features (pLannotate 1.2.2; 20 found; start..end, strand, type, name):
    140..517     +  enhancer       CMV enhancer: human cytomegalovirus immediate early enhancer
    519..718     +  promoter       CMV promoter: human cytomegalovirus (CMV) immediate early promoter
    857..989     +  intron         chimeric intron: chimera between introns from human β-globin and immunoglobulin heavy chain genes
   1033..1051    +  promoter       T7 promoter: promoter for bacteriophage T7 RNA polymerase
   1067..1957    +  CDS            HaloTag®: modified bacterial dehalogenase that forms covalent bonds with chloroalkane derivatives
   1970..1990    +  CDS            TEV site: tobacco etch virus (TEV) protease recognition and cleavage site
   2015..7837    +  CDS            WDR81: WDR81_HUMAN - Experimental evidence at protein level: Swiss-Prot protein existence level 1. Functions as a negative regulator of the PI3 kinase/PI3K activity associated with endosomal membranes via BECN1, a core subunit of the PI3K complex. By modifying the phosphatidylinositol 3- phosphate/PtdInsP3 content of endosomal membranes may regulate endosome fusion, recycling, sorting and early to late endosome transport (PubMed:26783301). It is for instance, required for the delivery of cargos like BST2/tetherin from early to late endosome and thereby participates indirectly to their degradation by
   7886..7911    +  CDS            SET1 (fragment): solubility-enhancement tag derived from T7 phage gene 10B
   7955..8076    -  polyA_signal   SV40 poly(A) signal: SV40 polyadenylation signal
   8099..8167    -  CDS            large T antigen (fragment): large T antigen from SV40 (simian virus 40)
   8172..8204    +  rep_origin     M13 ori (fragment): M13 bacteriophage origin of replication; arrow indicates direction of (+) strand synthesis
   8205..8256    -  misc_feature   bom (fragment): basis of mobility region from pBR322
   8321..8678    +  promoter       SV40 promoter: SV40 enhancer and early promoter
   8729..9520    +  CDS            neo: KKA2_KLEPN - Also known as kan, nptII. Experimental evidence at protein level: Swiss-Prot protein existence level 1. Resistance to kanamycin, neomycin, paromomycin, ribostamycin, butirosin and gentamicin B. From Klebsiella pneumoniae.
   9587..9635    +  polyA_signal   poly(A) signal: synthetic polyadenylation signal
   9656..9748    -  CDS            tnpA (fragment): TN5P_ECOLX - Also known as tnp. Experimental evidence at protein level: Swiss-Prot protein existence level 1. Mediates transposition of transposon Tn5 by a 'cut and paste' mechanism. First, the monomeric transposase binds the 19 bp inverted DNA repeats flanking the transposon. Then, dimerization of the DNA- bound transposase creates a synaptic DNA complex. After nicking of the first DNA strand, excision of the transposon proceeds through a series of intermediates. The transposase then mediates the insertion of the transposon at a new site by strand transfer. The activity of the wild- type tran
   9791..9895    +  promoter       AmpR promoter: bla
   9896..10756   +  CDS            AmpR: β-lactamase; bla; confers resistance to ampicillin, carbenicillin, and related antibiotics
  10914..11502   -  rep_origin     ori: high-copy-number ColE1/pMB1/pBR322/pUC origin of replication
  11618..11901   +  misc_feature   cer region: ColE1-derived recombination site that helps to maintain plasmids as monomers
>Addgene plasmid #210992 | pHTN-HaloTag_WDR81:1-1941 | addgene full sequence | sequence record 423330 | Addgene NGS Result
TCAATATTGGCCATTAGCCATATTATTCATTGGTTATATAGCATAAATCAATATTGGCTATTGGCCATTG
CATACGTTGTATCTATATCATAATATGTACATTTATATTGGCTCATGTCCAATATGACCGCCATGTTGGC
ATTGATTATTGACTAGTTATTAATAGTAATCAATTACGGGGTCATTAGTTCATAGCCCATATATGGAGTT
CCGCGTTACATAACTTACGGTAAATGGCCCGCCTGGCTGACCGCCCAACGACCCCCGCCCATTGACGTCA
ATAATGACGTATGTTCCCATAGTAACGCCAATAGGGACTTTCCATTGACGTCAATGGGTGGAGTATTTAC
GGTAAACTGCCCACTTGGCAGTACATCAAGTGTATCATATGCCAAGTCCGCCCCCTATTGACGTCAATGA
CGGTAAATGGCCCGCCTGGCATTATGCCCAGTACATGACCTTACGGGACTTTCCTACTTGGCAGTACATC
TACGTATTAGTCATCGCTATTACCATGGTGATGCGGTTTTGGCAGTACACCAATGGGCGTGGATAGCGGT
TTGACTCACGGGGATTTCCAAGTCTCCACCCCATTGACGTCAATGGGAGTTTGTTTTGGCACCAAAATCA
ACGGGACTTTCCAAAATGTCGTAATAACCCCGCCCCGTTGACGCAAATGGGCGGTAGGCGTGTACGGTGG
GAGGTCTATATAAGCAGAGCTGGTTTAGTGAACCGTCAGATCACTAGAAGCTTTATTGCGGTAGTTTATC
ACAGTTAAATTGCTAACGCAGTCAGTGCTTCTGACACAACAGTCTCGAACTTAAGCTGCAGAAGTTGGTC
GTGAGGCACTGGGCAGGTAAGTATCAAGGTTACAAGACAGGTTTAAGGAGACCAATAGAAACTGGGCTTG
TCGAGACAGAGAAGACTCTTGCGTTTCTGATAGGCACCTATTGGTCTTACTGACATCCACTTTGCCTTTC
TCTCCACAGGTGTCCACTCCCAGTTCAATTACAGCTCTTAAGGCTAGAGTATTAATACGACTCACTATAG
GGCTAGCAAAGCCACCATGGCAGAAATCGGTACTGGCTTTCCATTCGACCCCCATTATGTGGAAGTCCTG
GGCGAGCGCATGCACTACGTCGATGTTGGTCCGCGCGATGGCACCCCTGTGCTGTTCCTGCACGGTAACC
CGACCTCCTCCTACGTGTGGCGCAACATCATCCCGCATGTTGCACCGACCCATCGCTGCATTGCTCCAGA
CCTGATCGGTATGGGCAAATCCGACAAACCAGACCTGGGTTATTTCTTCGACGACCACGTCCGCTTCATG
GATGCCTTCATCGAAGCCCTGGGTCTGGAAGAGGTCGTCCTGGTCATTCACGACTGGGGCTCCGCTCTGG
GTTTCCACTGGGCCAAGCGCAATCCAGAGCGCGTCAAAGGTATTGCATTTATGGAGTTCATCCGCCCTAT
CCCGACCTGGGACGAATGGCCAGAATTTGCCCGCGAGACCTTCCAGGCCTTCCGCACCACCGACGTCGGC
CGCAAGCTGATCATCGATCAGAACGTTTTTATCGAGGGTACGCTGCCGATGGGTGTCGTCCGCCCGCTGA
CTGAAGTCGAGATGGACCATTACCGCGAGCCGTTCCTGAATCCTGTTGACCGCGAGCCACTGTGGCGCTT
CCCAAACGAGCTGCCAATCGCCGGTGAGCCAGCGAACATCGTCGCGCTGGTCGAAGAATACATGGACTGG
CTGCACCAGTCCCCTGTCCCGAAGCTGCTGTTCTGGGGCACCCCAGGCGTTCTGATCCCACCGGCCGAAG
CCGCTCGCCTGGCCAAAAGCCTGCCTAACTGCAAGGCTGTGGACATCGGCCCGGGTCTGAATCTGCTGCA
AGAAGACAACCCGGACCTGATCGGCAGCGAGATCGCGCGCTGGCTGTCGACGCTCGAGATTTCCGGCGAG
CCAACCACTGAGGATCTGTACTTTCAGAGCGATAACGCGATCGCTTCCGAATTCATGGCACAGGGCTCTG
GGGGTCGAGAAGGTGCACTCCGGACGCCTGCTGGTGGATGGCACAGCCCGCCTTCCCCTGACATGCAGGA
ATTGCTTCGCTCCGTAGAAAGGGATCTCTCTATAGATCCACGCCAGCTTGCGCCGGCACCTGGAGGTACG
CATGTCGTAGCCCTGGTACCGGCCAGGTGGCTCGCCAGTCTGAGAGATAGACGACTCCCATTGGGACCTT
GCCCCAGGGCTGAGGGACTTGGTGAGGCGGAGGTGCGAACCTTGCTGCAGAGGTCTGTCCAGAGGCTTCC
TGCGGGTTGGACAAGGGTAGAGGTGCACGGTCTCCGAAAACGGCGGTTGTCCTATCCGCTGGGTGGTGGC
CTCCCTTTTGAGGACGGAAGTTGCGGCCCTGAAACTCTCACCCGGTTTATGCAAGAAGTAGCCGCACAAA
ACTACCGAAATCTGTGGAGGCATGCTTATCATACGTACGGGCAACCGTATTCCCATTCCCCTGCGCCGAG
CGCAGTACCCGCACTGGATAGTGTGCGACAAGCTCTTCAGCGGGTTTATGGTTGTTCTTTTTTGCCCGTT
GGCGAAACGACGCAATGCCCCTCTTACGCTCGAGAGGGACCTTGTCCTCCACGAGGGAGCCCTGCCTGTC
CTTCCTTGTTGCGGGCAGAGGCTCTCCTCGAGAGTCCGGAGATGCTGTATGTTGTGCACCCTTACGTGCA
GTTTAGCCTGCATGATGTGGTGACCTTCAGCCCAGCAAAGTTGACTAATAGTCAGGCAAAAGTGCTCTTT
ATCTTGTTTCGAGTCCTGCGAGCCATGGACGCTTGCCACCGGCAAGGTCTCGCCTGCGGTGCATTGTCTC
TTTACCATATTGCCGTCGATGAGAAGCTCTGCAGTGAGCTTAGATTGGATCTGAGTGCTTACGAACGGCC
TGAGGAGGACGAGAATGAGGAGGCCCCAGTGGCGCGAGACGAAGCGGGTATCGTATCCCAAGAGGAGCAG
GGTGGCCAACCCGGTCAACCCACGGGTCAAGAAGAGCTTAGATCTCTCGTGCTTGACTGGGTCCACGGCA
GAATCTCCAACTTCCACTATTTGATGCAACTCAACAGACTGGCGGGGCGGAGGCAGGGTGACCCGAATTA
CCATCCAGTCCTGCCGTGGGTGGTAGATTTCACAACCCCACATGGTCGGTTCCGAGACCTCCGGAAATCT
AAGTTCAGGTTGAACAAGGGCGATAAGCAACTGGACTTTACCTATGAAATGACTCGGCAGGCCTTTGTAG
CGGGCGGAGCAGGGGGGGGAGAGCCTCCCCACGTGCCGCATCATATCTCAGATGTCCTGTCCGACATCAC
CTACTATGTGTACAAAGCCAGAAGGACTCCTCGGTCTGTTTTGTGTGGACACGTTCGCGCCCAATGGGAA
CCCCATGAATATCCAGCGTCAATGGAGCGAATGCAGAATTGGACGCCAGACGAATGTATTCCTGAGTTCT
ACACCGACCCGAGTATATTTCGATCTATTCACCCCGATATGCCTGACTTGGATGTGCCCGCATGGTGCTC
AAGTAGCCAGGAGTTCGTAGCTGCCCATCGCGCCTTGTTGGAATCACGGGAAGTAAGCCGGGATCTGCAC
CATTGGATTGACCTTACATTCGGATACAAATTGCAGGGTAAAGAGGCAGTTAAGGAAAAGAACGTTTGTC
TTCATCTGGTTGACGCACACACGCATCTTGCGTCCTACGGGGTTGTCCAATTGTTCGATCAACCCCATCC
GCAAAGGCTCGCTGGCGCCCCAGCTCTTGCCCCAGAACCGCCGCTTATACCTAAACTTCTGGTGCAGACG
ATACAAGAAACCACTGGTCGAGAGGATTTTACCGAAAATCCTGGGCAATTGCCCAACGGAGTCGGCAGAC
CAGTATTGGAAGCAACCCCCTGTGAAGCTTCTTGGACTAGGGATAGACCTGTGGCCGGTGAAGATGACCT
GGAGCAAGCCACCGAAGCACTGGATAGTATAAGCCTCGCGGGAAAGGCCGGGGACCAGCTCGGAAGCAGC
TCTCAAGCCAGTCCTGGCCTCCTCAGCTTTTCAGTCGCGAGTGCCTCAAGACCTGGGCGGCGCAACAAAG
CCGCCGGTGCCGACCCAGGCGAAGGGGAGGAAGGGAGGATATTGCTTCCAGAAGGGTTCAATCCTATGCA
GGCCTTGGAGGAGCTGGAAAAAACAGGAAACTTCCTTGCTAAGGGCCTTGGCGGCCTGCTGGAGGTCCCA
GAGCAGCCTAGGGTACAGCCCGCGGTACCCTTGCAGTGCCTGTTGCACCGAGACATGCAGGCCTTGGGTG
TCCTCCTCGCGGAAATGGTGTTTGCGACGCGAGTCCGAACGCTCCAACCTGACGCTCCTTTGTGGGTGCG
CTTTCAGGCAGTGCGCGGACTTTGTACACGGCACCCGAAGGAGGTGCCAGTTTCCCTTCAGCCTGTATTG
GATACATTGTTGCAGATGTCCGGACCGGAGGTTCCCATGGGTGCCGAGCGGGGTAAGCTTGACCAATTGT
TCGAGTATCGACCGGTGAGTCAAGGACTTCCACCCCCATGCCCATCACAGCTGCTGTCCCCCTTTAGCTC
AGTAGTTCCCTTCCCTCCTTATTTCCCGGCACTGCATAGGTTTATTCTGCTTTATCAGGCTCGACGCGTC
GAGGATGAGGCCCAAGGCCGGGAGTTGGTATTCGCCCTCTGGCAACAGCTGGGCGCTGTGCTTAAAGACA
TTACCCCAGAGGGACTTGAGATATTGCTGCCCTTTGTCCTCAGCCTTATGTCCGAGGAACATACCGCGGT
GTATACAGCCTGGTACCTCTTTGAGCCTGTTGCGAAGGCTCTGGGACCTAAGAACGCAAATAAGTACCTC
CTGAAACCCCTCATAGGAGCTTATGAGTCCCCTTGCCAATTGCACGGGAGGTTTTATTTGTATACAGATT
GTTTTGTGGCCCAGCTCATGGTAAGATTGGGCCTGCAGGCCTTTTTGACGCACCTGTTGCCGCACGTACT
CCAAGTATTGGCCGGAGCTGAAGCATCACAGGAAGAGTCAAAGGATCTGGCGGGAGCTGCTGAAGAAGAA
GAGTCCGGTCTTCCAGGGGCGGGCCCAGGCAGTTGCGCATTTGGAGAGGAAATCCCGATGGATGGCGAAC
CTCCAGCGTCTTCAGGTCTCGGACTCCCAGACTATACAAGCGGGGTTAGCTTCCACGATCAGGCTGACCT
CCCCGAGACCGAAGATTTCCAAGCTGGTCTGTATGTAACCGAAAGTCCACAACCGCAAGAAGCGGAGGCA
GTGTCCTTGGGTCGACTCAGCGACAAATCTTCTACATCCGAAACTTCTCTGGGCGAGGAGAGGGCACCGG
ATGAAGGAGGGGCCCCTGTTGACAAAAGCTCACTTAGGTCCGGAGATAGTAGTCAAGATCTCAAACAGTC
TGAAGGATCCGAAGAAGAAGAGGAGGAAGAGGATTCCTGTGTTGTGCTGGAGGAGGAAGAGGGAGAACAG
GAGGAAGTTACCGGCGCAAGTGAACTGACACTTAGTGATACGGTGCTCTCAATGGAGACCGTAGTCGCCG
GTGGCTCAGGAGGAGACGGGGAAGAGGAAGAGGAGGCCCTGCCAGAACAATCAGAAGGTAAAGAACAAAA
GATCCTCCTTGACACCGCCTGTAAGATGGTCCGCTGGCTCTCCGCTAAGTTGGGACCAACGGTTGCGAGT
CGGCACGTGGCGCGGAATCTCCTGAGACTGCTCACAAGCTGCTACGTTGGCCCTACTAGGCAACAGTTCA
CAGTCTCCTCTGGAGAATCCCCCCCACTCTCCGCTGGAAACATCTACCAGAAGAGACCAGTACTGGGTGA
CATCGTCTCTGGGCCAGTGTTGAGCTGCTTGTTGCACATCGCACGATTGTATGGCGAACCGGTACTTACG
TATCAATACCTGCCATATATTTCTTACCTCGTGGCCCCCGGCTCAGCTTCTGGGCCCTCCCGCCTCAATA
GCCGAAAAGAAGCGGGTCTGCTTGCTGCTGTCACGTTGACTCAAAAAATTATTGTATACCTTAGCGACAC
GACACTGATGGACATCTTGCCAAGAATCAGCCATGAGGTGCTGCTTCCAGTCTTGTCATTTTTGACCAGT
CTTGTTACGGGGTTTCCGTCCGGTGCCCAAGCAAGGACTATCCTTTGTGTAAAAACAATATCATTGATAG
CACTCATTTGCCTTAGGATTGGACAGGAGATGGTACAACAACATTTGTCCGAACCCGTAGCTACTTTTTT
CCAAGTCTTTAGTCAGCTGCACGAGCTCCGCCAGCAGGACTTGAAGTTGGATCCTGCTGGTAGGGGAGAG
GGCCAACTGCCCCAGGTCGTTTTCAGCGATGGGCAACAAAGGCCAGTCGACCCGGCCCTCCTGGATGAAC
TCCAAAAAGTTTTCACCCTGGAAATGGCCTACACGATATACGTGCCTTTTTCATGCCTTTTGGGTGATAT
AATCAGAAAAATTATCCCTAATCATGAACTCGTTGGAGAACTTGCTGCCCTGTATCTTGAAAGCATTTCA
CCCAGTTCAAGGAATCCAGCAAGTGTTGAACCGACAATGCCTGGTACGGGACCCGAGTGGGATCCTCATG
GTGGTGGCTGCCCGCAAGACGACGGGCATTCTGGTACATTCGGTAGCGTCCTTGTCGGCAATCGCATTCA
GATACCTAATGACTCCCGCCCCGAGAATCCTGGTCCTTTGGGACCGATATCAGGGGTGGGTGGGGGAGGA
CTCGGAAGCGGCTCCGACGACAATGCCCTCAAACAGGAACTGCCACGAAGTGTCCACGGCCTGTCAGGAA
ACTGGCTGGCATACTGGCAATATGAAATTGGTGTTAGTCAGCAAGATGCCCACTTCCATTTCCATCAAAT
CCGACTTCAATCCTTCCCTGGACACTCAGGTGCAGTCAAGTGTGTGGCGCCTCTTTCCAGCGAAGACTTT
TTTCTCTCAGGATCAAAAGATCGGACTGTACGCTTGTGGCCACTCTACAACTATGGTGATGGCACTTCCG
AAACAGCTCCTAGGCTGGTTTATACTCAACACCGAAAATCAGTATTTTTCGTAGGACAGCTCGAAGCGCC
ACAGCACGTTGTAAGCTGTGACGGGGCCGTGCACGTATGGGATCCTTTCACCGGTAAGACCCTGCGCACT
GTTGAGCCTCTCGACTCTAGGGTACCCTTGACTGCCGTCGCAGTTATGCCGGCCCCACATACGTCTATCA
CCATGGCTAGCAGCGACTCTACGTTGCGGTTTGTAGACTGTCGGAAGCCCGGTCTGCAGCACGAATTCAG
ATTGGGAGGTGGACTTAACCCCGGGCTGGTCAGAGCTTTGGCTATCTCTCCATCAGGCCGCTCAGTAGTG
GCCGGATTTTCTAGTGGGTTCATGGTCCTGCTCGACACGCGGACCGGTCTGGTTCTTCGGGGCTGGCCCG
CGCATGAAGGTGACATTTTGCAGATCAAAGCCGTTGAAGGAAGTGTGCTGGTATCATCATCCAGCGATCA
CAGTCTCACGGTGTGGAAAGAGCTGGAACAGAAACCGACACATCATTACAAATCAGCCTCAGATCCGATC
CATACCTTCGATTTGTACGGGAGTGAAGTTGTGACGGGCACGGTTTCCAACAAGATCGGCGTTTGTAGTT
TGCTCGAACCACCCTCACAGGCCACGACCAAGCTCAGTAGTGAGAATTTTCGAGGAACCCTCACAAGTCT
TGCCCTGCTCCCGACAAAACGCCATCTGCTCTTGGGATCAGATAATGGCGTTATTAGGTTGCTTGCATGA
TGATCTAGATTTGGGCCCAATTCCTGCAGGATTTTGCGGCCGCTTGCTGAGTTGGCTGCTGCCACCGCTG
AGCAATAACTAGCATAACCCCTTGGCCGCTTCGAGCAGACATGATAAGATACATTGATGAGTTTGGACAA
ACCACAACTAGAATGCAGTGAAAAAAATGCTTTATTTGTGAAATTTGTGATGCTATTGCTTTATTTGTAA
CCATTATAAGCTGCAATAAACAAGTTAACAACAACAATTGCATTCATTTTATGTTTCAGGTTCAGGGGGA
GATGTGGGAGGTTTTTTTAAGCAAGTAAAACCTCTACAAATGTGGTAAAATCGAATTTTAACAAAATATT
AACGCTTACAATTTCCTGATGCGGTATTTTCTCCTTACGCATCTGTGCGGTATTTCACACCGCATACGCG
GATCTGCGCAGCACCATGGCCTGAAATAACCTCTGAAAGAGGAACTTGGTTAGGTACCTTCTGAGGCGGA
AAGAACCAGCTGTGGAATGTGTGTCAGTTAGGGTGTGGAAAGTCCCCAGGCTCCCCAGCAGGCAGAAGTA
TGCAAAGCATGCATCTCAATTAGTCAGCAACCAGGTGTGGAAAGTCCCCAGGCTCCCCAGCAGGCAGAAG
TATGCAAAGCATGCATCTCAATTAGTCAGCAACCATAGTCCCGCCCCTAACTCCGCCCATCCCGCCCCTA
ACTCCGCCCAGTTCCGCCCATTCTCCGCCCCATGGCTGACTAATTTTTTTTATTTATGCAGAGGCCGAGG
CCGCCTCGGCCTCTGAGCTATTCCAGAAGTAGTGAGGAGGCTTTTTTGGAGGCCTAGGCTTTTGCAAAAA
GCTTGATTCTTCTGACACAACAGTCTCGAACTTAAGGCTAGAGCCACCATGATTGAACAAGATGGATTGC
ACGCAGGTTCTCCGGCCGCTTGGGTGGAGAGGCTATTCGGCTATGACTGGGCACAACAGACAATCGGCTG
CTCTGATGCCGCCGTGTTCCGGCTGTCAGCGCAGGGGCGCCCGGTTCTTTTTGTCAAGACCGACCTGTCC
GGTGCCCTGAATGAACTGCAGGACGAGGCAGCGCGGCTATCGTGGCTGGCCACGACGGGCGTTCCTTGCG
CAGCTGTGCTCGACGTTGTCACTGAAGCGGGAAGGGACTGGCTGCTATTGGGCGAAGTGCCGGGGCAGGA
TCTCCTGTCATCTCACCTTGCTCCTGCCGAGAAAGTATCCATCATGGCTGATGCAATGCGGCGGCTGCAT
ACGCTTGATCCGGCTACCTGCCCATTCGACCACCAAGCGAAACATCGCATCGAGCGAGCACGTACTCGGA
TGGAAGCCGGTCTTGTCGATCAGGATGATCTGGACGAAGAGCATCAGGGGCTCGCGCCAGCCGAACTGTT
CGCCAGGCTCAAGGCGCGCATGCCCGACGGCGAGGATCTCGTCGTGACCCATGGCGATGCCTGCTTGCCG
AATATCATGGTGGAAAATGGCCGCTTTTCTGGATTCATCGACTGTGGCCGGCTGGGTGTGGCGGACCGCT
ATCAGGACATAGCGTTGGCTACCCGTGATATTGCTGAAGAGCTTGGCGGCGAATGGGCTGACCGCTTCCT
CGTGCTTTACGGTATCGCCGCTCCCGATTCGCAGCGCATCGCCTTCTATCGCCTTCTTGACGAGTTCTTC
TGAGCGGGACTCTGGGGTTCGAAATGACCGACCAAGCGACGCCCAACCTGCCATCACGATGGCCGCAATA
AAATATCTTTATTTTCATTACATCTGTGTGTTGGTTTTTTGTGTGAATCGATAGCGATAAGGATCCTCTT
TGCGCTTGCGTTTTCCCTTGTCCAGATAGCCCAGTAGCTGACATTCATCCGGGGTCAGCACCGTTTCTGC
GGACTGGCTTTCTACGTAATGGTTTCTTAGACGTCAGGTGGCACTTTTCGGGGAAATGTGCGCGGAACCC
CTATTTGTTTATTTTTCTAAATACATTCAAATATGTATCCGCTCATGAGACAATAACCCTGATAAATGCT
TCAATAATATTGAAAAAGGAAGAGTATGAGTATTCAACATTTCCGTGTCGCCCTTATTCCCTTTTTTGCG
GCATTTTGCCTTCCTGTTTTTGCTCACCCAGAAACGCTGGTGAAAGTAAAAGATGCTGAAGATCAGTTGG
GTGCACGAGTGGGTTACATCGAACTGGATCTCAACAGCGGTAAGATCCTTGAGAGTTTTCGCCCCGAAGA
ACGTTTTCCAATGATGAGCACTTTCAAAGTTCTGCTATGTGGCGCGGTATTATCCCGTATTGACGCCGGG
CAAGAGCAACTCGGTCGCCGCATACACTATTCTCAGAATGACTTGGTTGAGTACTCACCAGTCACAGAAA
AGCATCTTACGGATGGCATGACAGTAAGAGAATTATGCAGTGCTGCCATAACCATGAGTGATAACACTGC
GGCCAACTTACTTCTGACAACTATCGGAGGACCGAAGGAGCTAACCGCTTTTTTGCACAACATGGGGGAT
CATGTAACTCGCCTTGATCGTTGGGAACCGGAGCTGAATGAAGCCATACCAAACGACGAGCGTGACACCA
CGATGCCTGTAGCAATGGCAACAACGTTGCGCAAACTATTAACTGGCGAACTACTTACTCTAGCTTCCCG
GCAACAATTAATAGACTGGATGGAGGCGGATAAAGTTGCAGGACCACTTCTGCGCTCGGCCCTTCCGGCT
GGCTGGTTTATTGCTGATAAATCTGGAGCCGGTGAGCGTGGGTCTCGCGGTATCATTGCAGCACTGGGGC
CAGATGGTAAGCCCTCCCGTATCGTAGTTATCTACACGACGGGGAGTCAGGCAACTATGGATGAACGAAA
TAGACAGATCGCTGAGATAGGTGCCTCACTGATTAAGCATTGGTAATTCGAAATGACCGACCAAGCGACG
CCCAACCGGTATCAGCTCACTCAAAGGCGGTAATACGGTTATCCACAGAATCAGGGGATAACGCAGGAAA
GAACATGTGAGCAAAAGGCCAGCAAAAGGCCAGGAACCGTAAAAAGGCCGCGTTGCTGGCGTTTTTCCAT
AGGCTCCGCCCCCCTGACGAGCATCACAAAAATCGACGCTCAAGTCAGAGGTGGCGAAACCCGACAGGAC
TATAAAGATACCAGGCGTTTCCCCCTGGAAGCTCCCTCGTGCGCTCTCCTGTTCCGACCCTGCCGCTTAC
CGGATACCTGTCCGCCTTTCTCCCTTCGGGAAGCGTGGCGCTTTCTCATAGCTCACGCTGTAGGTATCTC
AGTTCGGTGTAGGTCGTTCGCTCCAAGCTGGGCTGTGTGCACGAACCCCCCGTTCAGCCCGACCGCTGCG
CCTTATCCGGTAACTATCGTCTTGAGTCCAACCCGGTAAGACACGACTTATCGCCACTGGCAGCAGCCAC
TGGTAACAGGATTAGCAGAGCGAGGTATGTAGGCGGTGCTACAGAGTTCTTGAAGTGGTGGCCTAACTAC
GGCTACACTAGAAGGACAGTATTTGGTATCTGCGCTCTGCTGAAGCCAGTTACCTTCGGAAAAAGAGTTG
GTAGCTCTTGATCCGGCAAACAAACCACCGCTGGTAGCGGTGGTTTTTTTGTTTGCAAGCAGCAGATTAC
GCGCAGAAAAAAAGGATTTCAAGAAGATCCTTTGATCTTTTCTACGGGGTCTGACGCTCAGTGGAACGAA
AACTCACGTTAAGGGATTTTGGTCATGAGATTATCAAAAAGGATCTTCACCTAGATCCTTTTATAGTCCG
GAAATACAGGAACGCACGCTGGATGGCCCTTCGCTGGGATGGTGAAACCATGAAAAATGGCAGCTTCAGT
GGATTAAGTGGGGGTAATGTGGCCTGTACCCTCTGGTTGCATAGGTATTCATACGGTTAAAATTTATCAG
GCGCGATTGCGGCAGTTTTTCGGGTGGTTTGTTGCCATTTTTACCTGTCTGCTGCCGTGATCGCGCTGAA
CGCGTTTTAGCGGTGCGTACAATTAAGGGATTATGGTAAATCCACTTACTGTCTGCCCTCGTAGCCATCG
AGATAAACCGCAGTACTCCGGCCACGATGCGTCCGGCGTAGAGGATCGAGATCT
