>Addgene plasmid #210992 | pHTN-HaloTag_WDR81:1-1941 | depositor partial sequence | sequence record 411464 | Insert sequence
ATGGCACAGGGCTCTGGGGGTCGAGAAGGTGCACTCCGGACGCCTGCTGGTGGATGGCACAGCCCGCCTT
CCCCTGACATGCAGGAATTGCTTCGCTCCGTAGAAAGGGATCTCTCTATAGATCCACGCCAGCTTGCGCC
GGCACCTGGAGGTACGCATGTCGTAGCCCTGGTACCGGCCAGGTGGCTCGCCAGTCTGAGAGATAGACGA
CTCCCATTGGGACCTTGCCCCAGGGCTGAGGGACTTGGTGAGGCGGAGGTGCGAACCTTGCTGCAGAGGT
CTGTCCAGAGGCTTCCTGCGGGTTGGACAAGGGTAGAGGTGCACGGTCTCCGAAAACGGCGGTTGTCCTA
TCCGCTGGGTGGTGGCCTCCCTTTTGAGGACGGAAGTTGCGGCCCTGAAACTCTCACCCGGTTTATGCAA
GAAGTAGCCGCACAAAACTACCGAAATCTGTGGAGGCATGCTTATCATACGTACGGGCAACCGTATTCCC
ATTCCCCTGCGCCGAGCGCAGTACCCGCACTGGATAGTGTGCGACAAGCTCTTCAGCGGGTTTATGGTTG
TTCTTTTTTGCCCGTTGGCGAAACGACGCAATGCCCCTCTTACGCTCGAGAGGGACCTTGTCCTCCACGA
GGGAGCCCTGCCTGTCCTTCCTTGTTGCGGGCAGAGGCTCTCCTCGAGAGTCCGGAGATGCTGTATGTTG
TGCACCCTTACGTGCAGTTTAGCCTGCATGATGTGGTGACCTTCAGCCCAGCAAAGTTGACTAATAGTCA
GGCAAAAGTGCTCTTTATCTTGTTTCGAGTCCTGCGAGCCATGGACGCTTGCCACCGGCAAGGTCTCGCC
TGCGGTGCATTGTCTCTTTACCATATTGCCGTCGATGAGAAGCTCTGCAGTGAGCTTAGATTGGATCTGA
GTGCTTACGAACGGCCTGAGGAGGACGAGAATGAGGAGGCCCCAGTGGCGCGAGACGAAGCGGGTATCGT
ATCCCAAGAGGAGCAGGGTGGCCAACCCGGTCAACCCACGGGTCAAGAAGAGCTTAGATCTCTCGTGCTT
GACTGGGTCCACGGCAGAATCTCCAACTTCCACTATTTGATGCAACTCAACAGACTGGCGGGGCGGAGGC
AGGGTGACCCGAATTACCATCCAGTCCTGCCGTGGGTGGTAGATTTCACAACCCCACATGGTCGGTTCCG
AGACCTCCGGAAATCTAAGTTCAGGTTGAACAAGGGCGATAAGCAACTGGACTTTACCTATGAAATGACT
CGGCAGGCCTTTGTAGCGGGCGGAGCAGGGGGGGGAGAGCCTCCCCACGTGCCGCATCATATCTCAGATG
TCCTGTCCGACATCACCTACTATGTGTACAAAGCCAGAAGGACTCCTCGGTCTGTTTTGTGTGGACACGT
TCGCGCCCAATGGGAACCCCATGAATATCCAGCGTCAATGGAGCGAATGCAGAATTGGACGCCAGACGAA
TGTATTCCTGAGTTCTACACCGACCCGAGTATATTTCGATCTATTCACCCCGATATGCCTGACTTGGATG
TGCCCGCATGGTGCTCAAGTAGCCAGGAGTTCGTAGCTGCCCATCGCGCCTTGTTGGAATCACGGGAAGT
AAGCCGGGATCTGCACCATTGGATTGACCTTACATTCGGATACAAATTGCAGGGTAAAGAGGCAGTTAAG
GAAAAGAACGTTTGTCTTCATCTGGTTGACGCACACACGCATCTTGCGTCCTACGGGGTTGTCCAATTGT
TCGATCAACCCCATCCGCAAAGGCTCGCTGGCGCCCCAGCTCTTGCCCCAGAACCGCCGCTTATACCTAA
ACTTCTGGTGCAGACGATACAAGAAACCACTGGTCGAGAGGATTTTACCGAAAATCCTGGGCAATTGCCC
AACGGAGTCGGCAGACCAGTATTGGAAGCAACCCCCTGTGAAGCTTCTTGGACTAGGGATAGACCTGTGG
CCGGTGAAGATGACCTGGAGCAAGCCACCGAAGCACTGGATAGTATAAGCCTCGCGGGAAAGGCCGGGGA
CCAGCTCGGAAGCAGCTCTCAAGCCAGTCCTGGCCTCCTCAGCTTTTCAGTCGCGAGTGCCTCAAGACCT
GGGCGGCGCAACAAAGCCGCCGGTGCCGACCCAGGCGAAGGGGAGGAAGGGAGGATATTGCTTCCAGAAG
GGTTCAATCCTATGCAGGCCTTGGAGGAGCTGGAAAAAACAGGAAACTTCCTTGCTAAGGGCCTTGGCGG
CCTGCTGGAGGTCCCAGAGCAGCCTAGGGTACAGCCCGCGGTACCCTTGCAGTGCCTGTTGCACCGAGAC
ATGCAGGCCTTGGGTGTCCTCCTCGCGGAAATGGTGTTTGCGACGCGAGTCCGAACGCTCCAACCTGACG
CTCCTTTGTGGGTGCGCTTTCAGGCAGTGCGCGGACTTTGTACACGGCACCCGAAGGAGGTGCCAGTTTC
CCTTCAGCCTGTATTGGATACATTGTTGCAGATGTCCGGACCGGAGGTTCCCATGGGTGCCGAGCGGGGT
AAGCTTGACCAATTGTTCGAGTATCGACCGGTGAGTCAAGGACTTCCACCCCCATGCCCATCACAGCTGC
TGTCCCCCTTTAGCTCAGTAGTTCCCTTCCCTCCTTATTTCCCGGCACTGCATAGGTTTATTCTGCTTTA
TCAGGCTCGACGCGTCGAGGATGAGGCCCAAGGCCGGGAGTTGGTATTCGCCCTCTGGCAACAGCTGGGC
GCTGTGCTTAAAGACATTACCCCAGAGGGACTTGAGATATTGCTGCCCTTTGTCCTCAGCCTTATGTCCG
AGGAACATACCGCGGTGTATACAGCCTGGTACCTCTTTGAGCCTGTTGCGAAGGCTCTGGGACCTAAGAA
CGCAAATAAGTACCTCCTGAAACCCCTCATAGGAGCTTATGAGTCCCCTTGCCAATTGCACGGGAGGTTT
TATTTGTATACAGATTGTTTTGTGGCCCAGCTCATGGTAAGATTGGGCCTGCAGGCCTTTTTGACGCACC
TGTTGCCGCACGTACTCCAAGTATTGGCCGGAGCTGAAGCATCACAGGAAGAGTCAAAGGATCTGGCGGG
AGCTGCTGAAGAAGAAGAGTCCGGTCTTCCAGGGGCGGGCCCAGGCAGTTGCGCATTTGGAGAGGAAATC
CCGATGGATGGCGAACCTCCAGCGTCTTCAGGTCTCGGACTCCCAGACTATACAAGCGGGGTTAGCTTCC
ACGATCAGGCTGACCTCCCCGAGACCGAAGATTTCCAAGCTGGTCTGTATGTAACCGAAAGTCCACAACC
GCAAGAAGCGGAGGCAGTGTCCTTGGGTCGACTCAGCGACAAATCTTCTACATCCGAAACTTCTCTGGGC
GAGGAGAGGGCACCGGATGAAGGAGGGGCCCCTGTTGACAAAAGCTCACTTAGGTCCGGAGATAGTAGTC
AAGATCTCAAACAGTCTGAAGGATCCGAAGAAGAAGAGGAGGAAGAGGATTCCTGTGTTGTGCTGGAGGA
GGAAGAGGGAGAACAGGAGGAAGTTACCGGCGCAAGTGAACTGACACTTAGTGATACGGTGCTCTCAATG
GAGACCGTAGTCGCCGGTGGCTCAGGAGGAGACGGGGAAGAGGAAGAGGAGGCCCTGCCAGAACAATCAG
AAGGTAAAGAACAAAAGATCCTCCTTGACACCGCCTGTAAGATGGTCCGCTGGCTCTCCGCTAAGTTGGG
ACCAACGGTTGCGAGTCGGCACGTGGCGCGGAATCTCCTGAGACTGCTCACAAGCTGCTACGTTGGCCCT
ACTAGGCAACAGTTCACAGTCTCCTCTGGAGAATCCCCCCCACTCTCCGCTGGAAACATCTACCAGAAGA
GACCAGTACTGGGTGACATCGTCTCTGGGCCAGTGTTGAGCTGCTTGTTGCACATCGCACGATTGTATGG
CGAACCGGTACTTACGTATCAATACCTGCCATATATTTCTTACCTCGTGGCCCCCGGCTCAGCTTCTGGG
CCCTCCCGCCTCAATAGCCGAAAAGAAGCGGGTCTGCTTGCTGCTGTCACGTTGACTCAAAAAATTATTG
TATACCTTAGCGACACGACACTGATGGACATCTTGCCAAGAATCAGCCATGAGGTGCTGCTTCCAGTCTT
GTCATTTTTGACCAGTCTTGTTACGGGGTTTCCGTCCGGTGCCCAAGCAAGGACTATCCTTTGTGTAAAA
ACAATATCATTGATAGCACTCATTTGCCTTAGGATTGGACAGGAGATGGTACAACAACATTTGTCCGAAC
CCGTAGCTACTTTTTTCCAAGTCTTTAGTCAGCTGCACGAGCTCCGCCAGCAGGACTTGAAGTTGGATCC
TGCTGGTAGGGGAGAGGGCCAACTGCCCCAGGTCGTTTTCAGCGATGGGCAACAAAGGCCAGTCGACCCG
GCCCTCCTGGATGAACTCCAAAAAGTTTTCACCCTGGAAATGGCCTACACGATATACGTGCCTTTTTCAT
GCCTTTTGGGTGATATAATCAGAAAAATTATCCCTAATCATGAACTCGTTGGAGAACTTGCTGCCCTGTA
TCTTGAAAGCATTTCACCCAGTTCAAGGAATCCAGCAAGTGTTGAACCGACAATGCCTGGTACGGGACCC
GAGTGGGATCCTCATGGTGGTGGCTGCCCGCAAGACGACGGGCATTCTGGTACATTCGGTAGCGTCCTTG
TCGGCAATCGCATTCAGATACCTAATGACTCCCGCCCCGAGAATCCTGGTCCTTTGGGACCGATATCAGG
GGTGGGTGGGGGAGGACTCGGAAGCGGCTCCGACGACAATGCCCTCAAACAGGAACTGCCACGAAGTGTC
CACGGCCTGTCAGGAAACTGGCTGGCATACTGGCAATATGAAATTGGTGTTAGTCAGCAAGATGCCCACT
TCCATTTCCATCAAATCCGACTTCAATCCTTCCCTGGACACTCAGGTGCAGTCAAGTGTGTGGCGCCTCT
TTCCAGCGAAGACTTTTTTCTCTCAGGATCAAAAGATCGGACTGTACGCTTGTGGCCACTCTACAACTAT
GGTGATGGCACTTCCGAAACAGCTCCTAGGCTGGTTTATACTCAACACCGAAAATCAGTATTTTTCGTAG
GACAGCTCGAAGCGCCACAGCACGTTGTAAGCTGTGACGGGGCCGTGCACGTATGGGATCCTTTCACCGG
TAAGACCCTGCGCACTGTTGAGCCTCTCGACTCTAGGGTACCCTTGACTGCCGTCGCAGTTATGCCGGCC
CCACATACGTCTATCACCATGGCTAGCAGCGACTCTACGTTGCGGTTTGTAGACTGTCGGAAGCCCGGTC
TGCAGCACGAATTCAGATTGGGAGGTGGACTTAACCCCGGGCTGGTCAGAGCTTTGGCTATCTCTCCATC
AGGCCGCTCAGTAGTGGCCGGATTTTCTAGTGGGTTCATGGTCCTGCTCGACACGCGGACCGGTCTGGTT
CTTCGGGGCTGGCCCGCGCATGAAGGTGACATTTTGCAGATCAAAGCCGTTGAAGGAAGTGTGCTGGTAT
CATCATCCAGCGATCACAGTCTCACGGTGTGGAAAGAGCTGGAACAGAAACCGACACATCATTACAAATC
AGCCTCAGATCCGATCCATACCTTCGATTTGTACGGGAGTGAAGTTGTGACGGGCACGGTTTCCAACAAG
ATCGGCGTTTGTAGTTTGCTCGAACCACCCTCACAGGCCACGACCAAGCTCAGTAGTGAGAATTTTCGAG
GAACCCTCACAAGTCTTGCCCTGCTCCCGACAAAACGCCATCTGCTCTTGGGATCAGATAATGGCGTTAT
TAGGTTGCTTGCA
